Addgene plasmid #193926: pBa.Halo-KIF3A CC 419-589
Purpose: Mammalian expression of Halo-tagged Kif 3A CC 419-589
Depositing lab: Marvin Bentley. Depositing organization: Rensselaer Polytechnic Institute. Publication: KAP is the neuronal organelle adaptor for Kinesin-2 KIF3AB and KIF3AC. Garbouchian A, Montgomery A, Gilbert SP, Bentley M. Mol Biol Cell. 2022 Oct 6:mbcE22080336. doi: 10.1091/mbc.E22-08-0336. PubMed 36200888.
Backbone
  Vector backbone: pBeta Actin-HALO
  Vector type: Mammalian Expression
Growth in bacteria
  Bacterial resistance: Ampicillin, 100 μg/mL
  Growth temperature: 37°C
  Growth strain: NEB Stable
  Copy number: High Copy
Gene/Insert
  Gene/Insert name: Kif 3A
  Species: H. sapiens (human)
  Insert size (bp): 510
  Entrez Gene: KIF3A (a.k.a. FLA10, KLP-20)
  Promoter: Chicken Beta actin
  Tag / fusion protein: Halo (N terminal on backbone)
  Cloning method: Restriction Enzyme; 5′ cloning site Unknown (unknown if destroyed)
Terms and licenses: Academic/Nonprofit Terms; Industry Terms: Not Available to Industry
Depositor comments: pBa vector is susceptible to recombination and should not be grown in fast growing bacteria or cloned using recombination.
How to cite: pBa.Halo-KIF3A CC 419-589 was a gift from Marvin Bentley (Addgene plasmid # 193926 ; http://n2t.net/addgene:193926 ; RRID:Addgene_193926)
