[The description below was written by a language model from this plasmid's Addgene catalogue record and pLannotate feature annotations shown in this document.]
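Description:
pBa.Halo-KIF3A CC 419-589 is a 7,476 nt mammalian expression plasmid built on the pBeta Actin-HALO backbone. It is designed to produce a HaloTag fusion of a coiled-coil fragment of human kinesin-2 subunit KIF3A. Expression is driven by the chicken β-actin promoter, followed by a chimeric intron derived from chicken β-actin and rabbit β-globin sequences, an arrangement that generally supports strong, sustained transcription in mammalian cells. The open reading frame begins with the backbone-encoded N-terminal HaloTag, a modified bacterial dehalogenase that bonds covalently to chloroalkane ligands and so allows labelling with cell-permeable fluorescent dyes. It continues into a 510 bp KIF3A insert that, according to the construct name, corresponds to residues 419–589. This fragment lacks the full-length protein annotated in the reference entry. Downstream lie a short remnant of SV40 large T antigen sequence and the SV40 polyadenylation signal, which terminates the transcript.

For propagation in bacteria the plasmid carries a high-copy ColE1/pUC-type origin and an ampicillin resistance gene with its own promoter. Scattered fragments of lac elements (lacI, lacZα, lac promoter/operator), rop and bom appear to be nonfunctional leftovers of earlier cloning vectors. No mammalian selection marker is annotated, which suggests transient transfection. The depositor notes that the pBa backbone is prone to recombination, and a recombination-deficient host strain is listed for growth. The associated publication concerns KAP as the neuronal organelle adaptor for KIF3AB and KIF3AC, so the construct was presumably used to test how this KIF3A region contributes to such interactions, although the record itself states only mammalian expression as the purpose.
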