Features (pLannotate 1.2.2; 16 found; start..end, strand, type, name):
      1..276     +  promoter       chicken β-actin promoter: No description available
    277..1246    +  intron         chimeric intron: chimera between introns from chicken β-actin and rabbit β-globin
   1324..2207    +  CDS            HaloTag® (fragment): modified bacterial dehalogenase that forms covalent bonds with chloroalkane derivatives
   2257..2766    +  CDS            KIF3A (fragment): KIF3A_HUMAN - Also known as KIF3. Experimental evidence at protein level: Swiss-Prot protein existence level 1. Microtubule-based anterograde translocator for membranous organelles. Plus end-directed microtubule sliding activity in vitro. Plays a role in primary cilia formation. Plays a role in centriole cohesion and subdistal appendage organization and function. Regulates the formation of the subdistal appendage via recruitment of DCTN1 to the centriole. Also required for ciliary basal feet formation and microtubule anchoring to mother centriole. From Homo sapiens (Human).
   2787..2872    +  CDS            large T antigen (fragment): large T antigen from SV40 (simian virus 40)
   2895..3029    +  polyA_signal   SV40 poly(A) signal: SV40 polyadenylation signal
   3084..3100    -  protein_bind   lac operator: The lac repressor binds to the lac operator to inhibit transcription in E. coli. This inhibition can be relieved by adding lactose or isopropyl-β-D-thiogalactopyranoside (IPTG). lac repressor encoded by lacI
   3108..3138    -  promoter       lac promoter: promoter for the E. coli lac operon
   3153..3174    -  protein_bind   CAP binding site: CAP binding activates transcription in the presence of cAMP. E. coli catabolite activator protein
   3187..3279    -  CDS            lacI (fragment): lac repressor; lacI; The lac repressor binds to the lac operator to inhibit transcription in E. coli. This inhibition can be relieved by adding lactose or isopropyl-β-D-thiogalactopyranoside (IPTG).
   3462..4050    -  rep_origin     ori: high-copy-number ColE1/pMB1/pBR322/pUC origin of replication
   4221..5081    -  CDS            AmpR: β-lactamase; bla; confers resistance to ampicillin, carbenicillin, and related antibiotics
   5082..5186    -  promoter       AmpR promoter: bla
   5281..5316    +  CDS            rop (fragment): Rop protein, which maintains plasmids at low copy number; rop
   5418..5517    +  misc_feature   bom (fragment): basis of mobility region from pBR322
   5523..5677    -  CDS            lacZα (fragment): LacZα fragment of β-galactosidase; lacZ fragment
>Addgene plasmid #193926 | pBa.Halo-KIF3A CC 419-589 | addgene full sequence | sequence record 403665 | Addgene NGS Result
TCGAGGTGAGCCCCACGTTCTGCTTCACTCTCCCCATCTCCCCCCCCTCCCCACCCCCAATTTTGTATTT
ATTTATTTTTTAATTATTTTGTGCAGCGATGGGGGSGGGGGGGGGGGGGGCGCGCGCCAGGCGGGGCGGG
GCGGGGCGAGGGGCGGGGCGGGGCGAGGCGGAGAGGTGCGGCGGCAGCCAATCAGAGCGGCGCGCTCCGA
AAGTTTCCTTTTATGGCGAGGCGGCGGCGGCGGCGGCCCTATAAAAAGCGAAGCGCGCGGCGGGCGGGAG
TCGCTGCGCGCTGCCTTCGCCCCGTGCCCCGCTCCGCCGCCGCCTCGCGCCGCCCGCCCCGGCTCTGACT
GACCGCGTTACTCCCACAGGTGAGCGGGCGGGACGGCCCTTCTCCTCCGGGCTGTAATTAGCGCTTGGTT
TAATGACGGCTCGTTTCTTTTCTGTGGCTGCGTGAAAGCCTTAAAGGGCTCCGGGAGGGCCCTTTGTGCG
GGGGGGAGCGGCTCGGGGGGTGCGTGCGTGTGTGTGTGCGTGGGGAGCGCCGCGTGCGGCTCCGCGCTGC
CCGGCGGCTGTGAGCGCTGCGGGCGCGGCGCGGGGCTTTGTGCGCTCCGCAGTGTGCGCGAGGGGAGCGC
GGCCGGGGGCGGTGCCCCGCGGTGCGGGGGGGGCTGCGAGGGGAACAAAGGCTGCGTGCGGGGTGTGTGC
GTGGGGGGGTGAGCAGGGGGTGTGGGCGCGGCGGTCGGGCTGTAACCCCCCCCTGCACCCCCCTCCCCGA
GTTGCTGAGCACGGCCCGGCTTCGGGTGCGGGGCTCCGTGCGGGGCGTGGCGCGGGGCTCGCCGTGCCGG
GCGGGGGGTGGCGGCAGGTGGGGGTGCCGGGCGGGGCGGGGCCGCCTCGGGCCGGGGAGGGCTCGGGGGA
GGGGCGCGGCGGCCCCCGGAGCGCCGGCGGCTGTCGAGGCGCGGCGAGCCGCAGCCATTGCCTTTTATGG
TAATCGTGCGAGAGGGCGCAGGGACTTCCTTTGTCCCAAATCTGTGCGGAGCCGAAATCTGGGAGGCGCC
GCCGCACCCCCTCTAGCGGGCGCGGGGCGAAGCGGTGCGGCGCCGGCAGGAAGGAAATGGGCGGGGAGGG
CCTTCGTGCGTCGCCGCGCCGCCGTCCCCTTCTCCATCTCCAGCCTCGGGGCTGTCCGCAGGGGGACGGC
TGCCTTCGGGGGGGACGGGGCAGGGCGGGGTTCGGCTTCTGGCGTGTGACCGGCGGGGTTTATATCTTCC
CTTCTCTGTTCCTCCGCAGCCCCCAAGCTTGGCGCGCCTAGGACCATGGCTAGCGGAGGATCCGAAATCG
GTACTGGCTTTCCATTCGACCCCCATTATGTGGAAGTCCTGGGCGAGCGCATGCACTACGTCGATGTTGG
TCCGCGCGATGGCACCCCTGTGCTGTTCCTGCACGGTAACCCGACCTCCTCCTACGTGTGGCGCAACATC
ATCCCGCATGTTGCACCGACCCATCGCTGCATTGCTCCAGACCTGATCGGTATGGGCAAATCCGACAAAC
CAGACCTGGGTTATTTCTTCGACGACCACGTCCGCTTCATGGATGCCTTCATCGAAGCCCTGGGTCTGGA
AGAGGTCGTCCTGGTCATTCACGACTGGGGCTCCGCTCTGGGTTTCCACTGGGCCAAGCGCAATCCAGAG
CGCGTCAAAGGTATTGCATTTATGGAGTTCATCCGCCCTATCCCGACCTGGGACGAATGGCCAGAATTTG
CCCGCGAGACCTTCCAGGCCTTCCGCACCACCGACGTCGGCCGCAAGCTGATCATCGATCAGAACGTTTT
TATCGAGGGTACGCTGCCGATGGGTGTCGTCCGCCCGCTGACTGAAGTCGAGATGGACCATTACCGCGAG
CCGTTCCTGAATCCTGTTGACCGCGAGCCACTGTGGCGCTTCCCAAACGAGCTGCCAATCGCCGGTGAGC
CAGCGAACATCGTCGCGCTGGTCGAAGAATACATGGACTGGCTGCACCAGTCCCCTGTCCCGAAGCTGCT
GTTCTGGGGCACCCCAGGCGTTCTGATCCCACCGGCCGAAGCCGCTCGCCTGGCCAAAAGCCTGCCTAAC
TGCAAGGCTGTGGACATCGGCCCGGGTCTGAATCTGCTGCAAGAAGACAACCCGGACCTGATCGGCAGCG
AGATCGCGCGCTGGCTGTCTACTCTGGAGATTTCCGGGCTGTACGGCGGAGGATCCGGAGGCGGCTCTGG
CGGAGGGCTGTACAAGCCAGACAAGATGATTGAAATGCAAGCAAAAATTGATGAGGAGAGAAAAGCACTT
GAAACAAAGCTCGACATGGAAGAAGAAGAAAGAAACAAGGCTAGAGCTGAATTAGAGAAACGGGAAAAAG
ATCTTCTTAAAGCCCAACAAGAGCATCAGTCTTTGCTGGAAAAATTATCTGCCCTGGAAAAGAAGGTAAT
TGTTGGTGGGGTTGACTTGTTGGCCAAAGCTGAGGAACAAGAGAAACTTCTTGAAGAATCTAACATGGAA
CTGGAAGAAAGGAGGAAAAGGGCAGAGCAACTTCGCAGAGAACTTGAGGAAAAAGAGCAAGAACGCTTGG
ATATTGAAGAAAAATATACCAGTTTGCAAGAGGAAGCACAGGGAAAGACCAAGAAGTTAAAGAAAGTTTG
GACTATGCTGATGGCTGCAAAGTCAGAGATGGCTGATCTCCAACAAGAACATCAGAGGGAAATTGAAGGC
CTACTGGAGAACATTCGGCAACTTAGCCGGGAGCTTTAATTTAATCTAGATAAGTAATGATCATAATCAG
CCATATCACATCTGTAGAGGTTTTACTTGCTTTAAAAAACCTCCCACACCTCCCCCTGAACCTGAAACAT
AAAATGAATGCAATTGTTGTTGTTAACTTGTTTATTGCAGCTTATAATGGTTACAAATAAAGCAATAGCA
TCACAAATTTCACAAATAAAGCATTTTTTTCACTGCATTCTAGTTGTGGTTTGTCCAAACTCATCAATGT
ATCTTATCATGTCTGGATCCCCGGGTACCGAGCTCGAATTCGTAATCATGTCATAGCTGTTTCCTGTGTG
AAATTGTTATCCGCTCACAATTCCACACAACATACGAGCCGGAAGCATAAAGTGTAAAGCCTGGGGTGCC
TAATGAGTGAGCTAACTCACATTAATTGCGTTGCGCTCACTGCCCGCTTTCCAGTCGGGAAACCTGTCGT
GCCAGCTGCATTAATGAATCGGCCAACGCGCGGGGAGAGGCGGTTTGCGTATTGGGCGCTCTTCCGCTTC
CTCGCTCACTGACTCGCTGCGCTCGGTCGTTCGGCTGCGGCGAGCGGTATCAGCTCACTCAAAGGCGGTA
ATACGGTTATCCACAGAATCAGGGGATAACGCAGGAAAGAACATGTGAGCAAAAGGCCAGCAAAAGGCCA
GGAACCGTAAAAAGGCCGCGTTGCTGGCGTTTTTCCATAGGCTCCGCCCCCCTGACGAGCATCACAAAAA
TCGACGCTCAAGTCAGAGGTGGCGAAACCCGACAGGACTATAAAGATACCAGGCGTTTCCCCCTGGAAGC
TCCCTCGTGCGCTCTCCTGTTCCGACCCTGCCGCTTACCGGATACCTGTCCGCCTTTCTCCCTTCGGGAA
GCGTGGCGCTTTCTCATAGCTCACGCTGTAGGTATCTCAGTTCGGTGTAGGTCGTTCGCTCCAAGCTGGG
CTGTGTGCACGAACCCCCCGTTCAGCCCGACCGCTGCGCCTTATCCGGTAACTATCGTCTTGAGTCCAAC
CCGGTAAGACACGACTTATCGCCACTGGCAGCAGCCACTGGTAACAGGATTAGCAGAGCGAGGTATGTAG
GCGGTGCTACAGAGTTCTTGAAGTGGTGGCCTAACTACGGCTACACTAGAAGAACAGTATTTGGTATCTG
CGCTCTGCTGAAGCCAGTTACCTTCGGAAAAAGAGTTGGTAGCTCTTGATCCGGCAAACAAACCACCGCT
GGTAGCGGTGGTTTTTTTGTTTGCAAGCAGCAGATTACGCGCAGAAAAAAAGGATCTCAAGAAGATCCTT
TGATCTTTTCTACGGGGTCTGACGCTCAGTGGAACGAAAACTCACGTTAAGGGATTTTGGTCATGAGATT
ATCAAAAAGGATCTTCACCTAGATCCTTTTAAATTAAAAATGAAGTTTTAAATCAATCTAAAGTATATAT
GAGTAAACTTGGTCTGACAGTTACCAATGCTTAATCAGTGAGGCACCTATCTCAGCGATCTGTCTATTTC
GTTCATCCATAGTTGCCTGACTCCCCGTCGTGTAGATAACTACGATACGGGAGGGCTTACCATCTGGCCC
CAGTGCTGCAATGATACCGCGAGACCCACGCTCACCGGCTCCAGATTTATCAGCAATAAACCAGCCAGCC
GGAAGGGCCGAGCGCAGAAGTGGTCCTGCAACTTTATCCGCCTCCATCCAGTCTATTAATTGTTGCCGGG
AAGCTAGAGTAAGTAGTTCGCCAGTTAATAGTTTGCGCAACGTTGTTGCCATTGCTACAGGCATCGTGGT
GTCACGCTCGTCGTTTGGTATGGCTTCATTCAGCTCCGGTTCCCAACGATCAAGGCGAGTTACATGATCC
CCCATGTTGTGCAAAAAAGCGGTTAGCTCCTTCGGTCCTCCGATCGTTGTCAGAAGTAAGTTGGCCGCAG
TGTTATCACTCATGGTTATGGCAGCACTGCATAATTCTCTTACTGTCATGCCATCCGTAAGATGCTTTTC
TGTGACTGGTGAGTACTCAACCAAGTCATTCTGAGAATAGTGTATGCGGCGACCGAGTTGCTCTTGCCCG
GCGTCAATACGGGATAATACCGCGCCACATAGCAGAACTTTAAAAGTGCTCATCATTGGAAAACGTTCTT
CGGGGCGAAAACTCTCAAGGATCTTACCGCTGTTGAGATCCAGTTCGATGTAACCCACTCGTGCACCCAA
CTGATCTTCAGCATCTTTTACTTTCACCAGCGTTTCTGGGTGAGCAAAAACAGGAAGGCAAAATGCCGCA
AAAAAGGGAATAAGGGCGACACGGAAATGTTGAATACTCATACTCTTCCTTTTTCAATATTATTGAAGCA
TTTATCAGGGTTATTGTCTCATGAGCGGATACATATTTGAATGTATTTAGAAAAATAAACAAATAGGGGT
TCCGCGCACATTTCCCCGAAAAGTGCCACCTGACGTCTAAGAAACCATTATTATCATGACATTAACCTAT
AAAAATAGGCGTATCACGAGGCCCTTTCGTCTCGCGCGTTTCGGTGATGACGGTGAAAACCTCTGACACA
TGCAGCTCCCGGAGACGGTCACAGCTTGTCTGTAAGCGGATGCCGGGAGCAGACAAGCCCGTCAGGGCGC
GTCAGCGGGTGTTGGCGGGTGTCGGGGCTGGCTTAACTATGCGGCATCAGAGCAGATTGTACTGAGAGTG
CACCATATGCGGTGTGAAATACCGCACAGATGCGTAAGGAGAAAATACCGCATCAGGCGCCATTCGCCAT
TCAGGCTGCGCAACTGTTGGGAAGGGCGATCGGTGCGGGCCTCTTCGCTATTACGCCAGCTGGCGAAAGG
GGGATGTGCTGCAAGGCGATTAAGTTGGGTAACGCCAGGGTTTTCCCAGTCACGACGTTGTAAAACGACG
GCCAGTGCCAAGTTGGGATCTTTGCATTGGCCCACGGCTCTCAGGATGGGGATGCTCCCCTTCAGCACCC
GGTTCCCCTTGGAAACTGATGGTCCTGGCTCTGTGGCATGGCAGTGGCACTGTGAGGAGCCCCCTACCAG
CAGCACACAGTGGGGTTGGCACTGCCACGCTCCGGATGCCGCGCTCTGATCCAACCCCATAATCAAGGGA
ACCCGAATTGCCCCATCATTGCCCCCACCACCCCCATCCTGCCGGGCCCTCACACCCCACGCTGCCTTCT
GGTGACATTCCCCAGCCCAAACCCACGGCTTCATGGCTACCGCGGGGCATTTCCCATTGCCGCCCCATTA
TCAGCTCTGCACACCTCCCGCTGTACCCATGCCTCGTGGCTGCCCTTCTTTGACGTATAATCTTCTAATT
AATACCCGGCCTTGTCAAAGTGGAGCACAAACGTTAATTAATTCCCCAGCAGGCAGGTAATTAACAGTGT
GACTCCCTTTTTGCTGCGAGTGGGGCTGATACAGAGAGATGTGGCACTATGGAGCCCACGGGGTCCTGGC
ACTGGGTGCCCACGGAGGTCCCCATGTGCTGCAGTGTCACCGCCTCCGAGGAGACAGTATTGTCCCTGCG
GTGTCCCTGCAGCTCAGCTCTGTCCACAGGGCCACCTCCAGTTTGGAGGGGACACAATGCAGCCCCGATG
CAACCCATCCTCGCAGCATCCCAGGGACAAAGACCCCACTGCAAGACCGCACACAGGGCTGGGTCCCGCT
CCCCTAATATCTACAGTGCTTCTTGCATGGCCCCTTAATCAATGCAGTTAATCAGCATGCGCTCATGCAC
CGCTCTGGAGCTGCAAAGCCCCTCGCAGCGCTGCTCACCAACACCGCGCACCGCCCCGGCCCAGCCTGCA
GCACGCGCTGCAAACAGGAAAGAAACAAAATATTGCCCAAATGTAGGCAAAGGCATTCGGCTGCCTTGAC
CTCCGCCGGGCCGGGCCCTGCCTGACTCAGCTCCTTACTCAGCGCTCGCTTCCTCCCTCCGGCTGCCACC
GCCGCAGCGCACACCCTGACAAAGAGTGGCCCTTAACGGGCTCTGAGGTGCACCCAGCAGTGCACTCAGC
AGTCCAAGGGCCGGCCTGGAGGTTTGCACCGCTACGTGCTGACATTAGCATTGAACTTGGCCCTGGGTAG
TGCTGCAGGCCGGGCGGGGTGGGTGTAGAGAGTGCAGCGCGCGTTGCACCCGGTGCCCCTTCCCCTCCCT
TGCATCCCAGCAGGCTGCACCCCAGCACCAGGCCCGTGCATGCATGCTCCTGGTGTTATTGCAGCCTGGT
GCATGCATGCGTCTTGATGGTGCAGCGCTGTGCATGCATCCTCCTTGGTGTGTAGCAGTCTAGTGCATGC
ATACCCCTCGGTGTTATTGCTGCTCTGTGCACGCACGCTCATTGTATCACTTCATCCCAGTGCATGCACT
CACACTGGAGCGATTGCTGCTCGGTGCACGCACACTCATTGTATCACTGCAGCTCAGTGGCTGCACGCAC
ACCGGTGTTATTGCTGCTCGGTGCGTGCATGCACATCAGTGTCGCTGCAGCTCAGTGCATGCACGCTCAT
TGCCCATCGCTATCCCTGCCTCTCCTGCTGGCGCTCCCCGGGAGGTGACTTCAAGGGGACCGCAGGACCA
CCTCGGGGGTGGGGGGAGGGCTGCACACGCGGACCCCGCTCCCCCTCCCCAACAAAGCACTGTGGAATCA
AAAAGGGGGGAGGGGGGATGGAGGGGCGCGTCACACCCCCGCCCCACACCCTCACC
