>Addgene plasmid #193926 | pBa.Halo-KIF3A CC 419-589 | depositor partial sequence | sequence record 375762 | Kif3A
CCAGACAAGATGATTGAAATGCAAGCAAAAATTGATGAGGAGAGAAAAGCACTTGAAACAAAGCTCGACA
TGGAAGAAGAAGAAAGAAACAAGGCTAGAGCTGAATTAGAGAAACGGGAAAAAGATCTTCTTAAAGCCCA
ACAAGAGCATCAGTCTTTGCTGGAAAAATTATCTGCCCTGGAAAAGAAGGTAATTGTTGGTGGGGTTGAC
TTGTTGGCCAAAGCTGAGGAACAAGAGAAACTTCTTGAAGAATCTAACATGGAACTGGAAGAAAGGAGGA
AAAGGGCAGAGCAACTTCGCAGAGAACTTGAGGAAAAAGAGCAAGAACGCTTGGATATTGAAGAAAAATA
TACCAGTTTGCAAGAGGAAGCACAGGGAAAGACCAAGAAGTTAAAGAAAGTTTGGACTATGCTGATGGCT
GCAAAGTCAGAGATGGCTGATCTCCAACAAGAACATCAGAGGGAAATTGAAGGCCTACTGGAGAACATTC
GGCAACTTAGCCGGGAGCTT
